Addgene plasmid #124794: pcDNA3.1-WT-VWF
Purpose: Expresses multimeric human VWF with C-terminal c-Myc tag
Depositing lab: Sriram Neelamegham. Depositing organization: University at Buffalo (SUNY Buffalo). Publication: von Willebrand factor self-association is regulated by the shear-dependent unfolding of the A2 domain. Zhang C, Kelkar A, Neelamegham S. Blood Adv. 2019 Apr 9;3(7):957-968. doi: 10.1182/bloodadvances.2018030122. PubMed 30936056.
Backbone
  Vector backbone: pcDNA3.1
  Total vector size (bp): 13893
  Vector type: Mammalian Expression
Growth in bacteria
  Bacterial resistance: Ampicillin, 100 μg/mL
  Growth temperature: 37°C
  Growth strain: NEB Stable
  Copy number: High Copy
Gene/Insert
  Gene/Insert name: VWF
  Species: H. sapiens (human)
  Insert size (bp): 8480
  Entrez Gene: VWF (a.k.a. F8VWF, VWD)
  Promoter: CMV
  Cloning method: Unknown
  Sequencing primers: 5′ taggcgtgtacggtgggaggtct
Terms and licenses: Academic/Nonprofit Terms; Industry Terms: Not Available to Industry
Depositor comments: I471V mutation in VWF has no impact on function
How to cite: pcDNA3.1-WT-VWF was a gift from Sriram Neelamegham (Addgene plasmid # 124794 ; http://n2t.net/addgene:124794 ; RRID:Addgene_124794)
