[The description below was written by a language model from this plasmid's Addgene catalogue record and pLannotate feature annotations shown in this document.]
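Description:
pcDNA3.1-WT-VWF is a 13.9 kb mammalian expression plasmid built on the pcDNA3.1 backbone that carries the full-length human von Willebrand factor (VWF) coding sequence, an insert of roughly 8.5 kb. It is propagated in E. coli through a high-copy ColE1/pUC-type origin and selected with ampicillin via the β-lactamase gene. An f1 origin is also present, as is usual for this backbone. For selection in mammalian cells, the vector carries a neomycin phosphotransferase gene driven by the SV40 enhancer/early promoter and terminated by the SV40 polyadenylation signal, which allows G418 selection of stable transfectants. Short annotated fragments such as the truncated HIV-1 LTR, ble, lacI, lac promoter/operator and bom are backbone remnants or annotation matches rather than functional parts of the design.

VWF is transcribed from the human cytomegalovirus immediate-early enhancer and promoter and terminated by the bovine growth hormone polyadenylation signal. A T7 promoter lies between the CMV promoter and the open reading frame. According to the record, the protein carries a C-terminal c-Myc epitope tag for detection or capture, although the tag is not separately annotated in the feature table. The depositor notes an I471V substitution in VWF that is reported to have no effect on function.

The construct is intended to produce wild-type, multimeric recombinant VWF in transfected mammalian cells. VWF is the large adhesive glycoprotein that bridges platelets to subendothelial collagen and carries coagulation factor VIII. The associated work concerns shear-dependent unfolding of the A2 domain and VWF self-association, which suggests the plasmid serves as the wild-type reference in such studies.
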