Features (pLannotate 1.2.2; 20 found; start..end, strand, type, name):
     74..453     +  enhancer       CMV enhancer: human cytomegalovirus immediate early enhancer
    454..657     +  promoter       CMV promoter: human cytomegalovirus (CMV) immediate early promoter
    653..686     +  LTR            5' LTR (truncated) (fragment): truncated 5' long terminal repeat (LTR) from HIV-1
    702..720     +  promoter       T7 promoter: promoter for bacteriophage T7 RNA polymerase
    813..9251    +  CDS            VWF: VWF_HUMAN - Also known as F8VWF. Experimental evidence at protein level: Swiss-Prot protein existence level 1. Important in the maintenance of hemostasis, it promotes adhesion of platelets to the sites of vascular injury by forming a molecular bridge between sub-endothelial collagen matrix and platelet- surface receptor complex GPIb-IX-V. Also acts as a chaperone for coagulation factor VIII, delivering it to the site of injury, stabilizing its heterodimeric structure and protecting it from premature clearance from plasma. From Homo sapiens (Human).
   9327..9551    +  polyA_signal   bGH poly(A) signal: bovine growth hormone polyadenylation signal
   9555..9576    +  promoter       SV40 promoter (fragment): SV40 enhancer and early promoter
   9597..10025   +  rep_origin     f1 ori (sequence partly withheld): f1 bacteriophage origin of replication; arrow indicates direction of (+) strand synthesis
  10039..10368   +  promoter       SV40 promoter: SV40 enhancer and early promoter
  10435..11226   +  CDS            neo: KKA2_KLEPN - Also known as kan, nptII. Experimental evidence at protein level: Swiss-Prot protein existence level 1. Resistance to kanamycin, neomycin, paromomycin, ribostamycin, butirosin and gentamicin B. From Klebsiella pneumoniae.
  11252..11410   +  CDS            ble (fragment): BLE_KLEPN - Experimental evidence at protein level: Swiss-Prot protein existence level 1. Binding protein with a strong affinity to the bleomycin family of antibiotics. Binds to CL990; an antimitotic-antibiotic compound. From Klebsiella pneumoniae.
  11405..11526   +  polyA_signal   SV40 poly(A) signal: SV40 polyadenylation signal
  11597..11619   -  protein_bind   lac operator (fragment): The lac repressor binds to the lac operator to inhibit transcription in E. coli. This inhibition can be relieved by adding lactose or isopropyl-β-D-thiogalactopyranoside (IPTG). lac repressor encoded by lacI
  11623..11653   -  promoter       lac promoter: promoter for the E. coli lac operon
  11668..11689   -  protein_bind   CAP binding site: CAP binding activates transcription in the presence of cAMP. E. coli catabolite activator protein
  11702..11794   -  CDS            lacI (fragment): lac repressor; lacI; The lac repressor binds to the lac operator to inhibit transcription in E. coli. This inhibition can be relieved by adding lactose or isopropyl-β-D-thiogalactopyranoside (IPTG).
  11977..12565   -  rep_origin     ori: high-copy-number ColE1/pMB1/pBR322/pUC origin of replication
  12736..13596   -  CDS            AmpR: β-lactamase; bla; confers resistance to ampicillin, carbenicillin, and related antibiotics
  13597..13701   -  promoter       AmpR promoter: bla
  13760..13812   -  misc_feature   bom (fragment): basis of mobility region from pBR322
>Addgene plasmid #124794 | pcDNA3.1-WT-VWF | addgene full sequence | sequence record 243855 | Addgene NGS Result
AATTGCATGAAGAATCTGCTTAGGGTTAGGCGTTTTGCGCTGCTTCGCGATGTACGGGCCAGATATACGC
GTTGACATTGATTATTGACTAGTTATTAATAGTAATCAATTACGGGGTCATTAGTTCATAGCCCATATAT
GGAGTTCCGCGTTACATAACTTACGGTAAATGGCCCGCCTGGCTGACCGCCCAACGACCCCCGCCCATTG
ACGTCAATAATGACGTATGTTCCCATAGTAACGCCAATAGGGACTTTCCATTGACGTCAATGGGTGGAGT
ATTTACGGTAAACTGCCCACTTGGCAGTACATCAAGTGTATCATATGCCAAGTACGCCCCCTATTGACGT
CAATGACGGTAAATGGCCCGCCTGGCATTATGCCCAGTACATGACCTTATGGGACTTTCCTACTTGGCAG
TACATCTACGTATTAGTCATCGCTATTACCATGGTGATGCGGTTTTGGCAGTACATCAATGGGCGTGGAT
AGCGGTTTGACTCACGGGGATTTCCAAGTCTCCACCCCATTGACGTCAATGGGAGTTTGTTTTGGCACCA
AAATCAACGGGACTTTCCAAAATGTCGTAACAACTCCGCCCCATTGACGCAAATGGGCGGTAGGCGTGTA
CGGTGGGAGGTCTATATAAGCAGAGCTCTCTGGCTAACTAGAGAACCCACTGCTTACTGGCTTATCGAAA
TTAATACGACTCACTATAGGGAGACCCAAGCTGGCTAGTTAAGCTTGGTACCGAGCTCGGATCCACTAGT
CCAGTGTGGTGGAATTCCCGCAGCCCTCATTTGCAGGGGAAGATGATTCCTGCCAGATTTGCCGGGGTGC
TGCTTGCTCTGGCCCTCATTTTGCCAGGGACCCTTTGTGCAGAAGGAACTCGCGGCAGGTCATCCACGGC
CCGATGCAGCCTTTTCGGAAGTGACTTCGTCAACACCTTTGATGGGAGCATGTACAGCTTTGCGGGATAC
TGCAGTTACCTCCTGGCAGGGGGCTGCCAGAAACGCTCCTTCTCGATTATTGGGGACTTCCAGAATGGCA
AGAGAGTGAGCCTCTCCGTGTATCTTGGGGAATTTTTTGACATCCATTTGTTTGTCAATGGTACCGTGAC
ACAGGGGGACCAAAGAGTCTCCATGCCCTATGCCTCCAAAGGGCTGTATCTAGAAACTGAGGCTGGGTAC
TACAAGCTGTCCGGTGAGGCCTATGGCTTTGTGGCCAGGATCGATGGCAGCGGCAACTTTCAAGTCCTGC
TGTCAGACAGATACTTCAACAAGACCTGCGGGCTGTGTGGCAACTTTAACATCTTTGCTGAAGATGACTT
TATGACCCAAGAAGGGACCTTGACCTCGGACCCTTATGACTTTGCCAACTCATGGGCTCTGAGCAGTGGA
GAACAGTGGTGTGAACGGGCATCTCCTCCCAGCAGCTCATGCAACATCTCCTCTGGGGAAATGCAGAAGG
GCCTGTGGGAGCAGTGCCAGCTTCTGAAGAGCACCTCGGTGTTTGCCCGCTGCCACCCTCTGGTGGACCC
CGAGCCTTTTGTGGCCCTGTGTGAGAAGACTTTGTGTGAGTGTGCTGGGGGGCTGGAGTGCGCCTGCCCT
GCCCTCCTGGAGTACGCCCGGACCTGTGCCCAGGAGGGAATGGTGCTGTACGGCTGGACCGACCACAGCG
CGTGCAGCCCAGTGTGCCCTGCTGGTATGGAGTATAGGCAGTGTGTGTCCCCTTGCGCCAGGACCTGCCA
GAGCCTGCACATCAATGAAATGTGTCAGGAGCGATGCGTGGATGGCTGCAGCTGCCCTGAGGGACAGCTC
CTGGATGAAGGCCTCTGCGTGGAGAGCACCGAGTGTCCCTGCGTGCATTCCGGAAAGCGCTACCCTCCCG
GCACCTCCCTCTCTCGAGACTGCAACACCTGCATTTGCCGAAACAGCCAGTGGATCTGCAGCAATGAAGA
ATGTCCAGGGGAGTGCCTTGTCACAGGTCAATCACACTTCAAGAGCTTTGACAACAGATACTTCACCTTC
AGTGGGATCTGCCAGTACCTGCTGGCCCGGGATTGCCAGGACCACTCCTTCTCCATTGTCATTGAGACTG
TCCAGTGTGCTGATGACCGCGACGCTGTGTGCACCCGCTCCGTCACCGTCCGGCTGCCTGGCCTGCACAA
CAGCCTTGTGAAACTGAAGCATGGGGCAGGAGTTGCCATGGATGGCCAGGACGTCCAGCTCCCCCTCCTG
AAAGGTGACCTCCGCATCCAGCATACAGTGACGGCCTCCGTGCGCCTCAGCTACGGGGAGGACCTGCAGA
TGGACTGGGATGGCCGCGGGAGGCTGCTGGTGAAGCTGTCCCCCGTCTATGCCGGGAAGACCTGCGGCCT
GTGTGGGAATTACAATGGCAACCAGGGCGACGACTTCCTTACCCCCTCTGGGCTGGCGGAGCCCCGGGTG
GAGGACTTCGGGAACGCCTGGAAGCTGCACGGGGACTGCCAGGACCTGCAGAAGCAGCACAGCGATCCCT
GCGCCCTCAACCCGCGCATGACCAGGTTCTCCGAGGAGGCGTGCGCGGTCCTGACGTCCCCCACATTCGA
GGCCTGCCATCGTGCCGTCAGCCCGCTGCCCTACCTGCGGAACTGCCGCTACGACGTGTGCTCCTGCTCG
GACGGCCGCGAGTGCCTGTGCGGCGCCCTGGCCAGCTATGCCGCGGCCTGCGCGGGGAGAGGCGTGCGCG
TCGCGTGGCGCGAGCCAGGCCGCTGTGAGCTGAACTGCCCGAAAGGCCAGGTGTACCTGCAGTGCGGGAC
CCCCTGCAACCTGACCTGCCGCTCTCTCTCTTACCCGGATGAGGAATGCAATGAGGCCTGCCTGGAGGGC
TGCTTCTGCCCCCCAGGGCTCTACATGGATGAGAGGGGGGACTGCGTGCCCAAGGCCCAGTGCCCCTGTT
ACTATGACGGTGAGATCTTCCAGCCAGAAGACATCTTCTCAGACCATCACACCATGTGCTACTGTGAGGA
TGGCTTCATGCACTGTACCATGAGTGGAGTCCCCGGAAGCTTGCTGCCTGACGCTGTCCTCAGCAGTCCC
CTGTCTCATCGCAGCAAAAGGAGCCTATCCTGTCGGCCCCCCATGGTCAAGCTGGTGTGTCCCGCTGACA
ACCTGCGGGCTGAAGGGCTCGAGTGTACCAAAACGTGCCAGAACTATGACCTGGAGTGCATGAGCATGGG
CTGTGTCTCTGGCTGCCTCTGCCCCCCGGGCATGGTCCGGCATGAGAACAGATGTGTGGCCCTGGAAAGG
TGTCCCTGCTTCCATCAGGGCAAGGAGTATGCCCCTGGAGAAACAGTGAAGATTGGCTGCAACACTTGTG
TCTGTCGGGACCGGAAGTGGAACTGCACAGACCATGTGTGTGATGCCACGTGCTCCACGATCGGCATGGC
CCACTACCTCACCTTCGACGGGCTCAAATACCTGTTCCCCGGGGAGTGCCAGTACGTTCTGGTGCAGGAT
TACTGCGGCAGTAACCCTGGGACCTTTCGGATCCTAGTGGGGAATAAGGGATGCAGCCACCCCTCAGTGA
AATGCAAGAAACGGGTCACCATCCTGGTGGAGGGAGGAGAGATTGAGCTGTTTGACGGGGAGGTGAATGT
GAAGAGGCCCATGAAGGATGAGACTCACTTTGAGGTGGTGGAGTCTGGCCGGTACATCATTCTGCTGCTG
GGCAAAGCCCTCTCCGTGGTCTGGGACCGCCACCTGAGCATCTCCGTGGTCCTGAAGCAGACATACCAGG
AGAAAGTGTGTGGCCTGTGTGGGAATTTTGATGGCATCCAGAACAATGACCTCACCAGCAGCAACCTCCA
AGTGGAGGAAGACCCTGTGGACTTTGGGAACTCCTGGAAAGTGAGCTCGCAGTGTGCTGACACCAGAAAA
GTGCCTCTGGACTCATCCCCTGCCACCTGCCATAACAACATCATGAAGCAGACGATGGTGGATTCCTCCT
GTAGAATCCTTACCAGTGACGTCTTCCAGGACTGCAACAAGCTGGTGGACCCCGAGCCATATCTGGATGT
CTGCATTTACGACACCTGCTCCTGTGAGTCCATTGGGGACTGCGCCTGCTTCTGCGACACCATTGCTGCC
TATGCCCACGTGTGTGCCCAGCATGGCAAGGTGGTGACCTGGAGGACGGCCACATTGTGCCCCCAGAGCT
GCGAGGAGAGGAATCTCCGGGAGAACGGGTATGAGTGTGAGTGGCGCTATAACAGCTGTGCACCTGCCTG
TCAAGTCACGTGTCAGCACCCTGAGCCACTGGCCTGCCCTGTGCAGTGTGTGGAGGGCTGCCATGCCCAC
TGCCCTCCAGGGAAAATCCTGGATGAGCTTTTGCAGACCTGCGTTGACCCTGAAGACTGTCCAGTGTGTG
AGGTGGCTGGCCGGCGTTTTGCCTCAGGAAAGAAAGTCACCTTGAATCCCAGTGACCCTGAGCACTGCCA
GATTTGCCACTGTGATGTTGTCAACCTCACCTGTGAAGCCTGCCAGGAGCCGGGAGGCCTGGTGGTGCCT
CCCACAGATGCCCCGGTGAGCCCCACCACTCTGTATGTGGAGGACATCTCGGAACCGCCGTTGCACGATT
TCTACTGCAGCAGGCTACTGGACCTGGTCTTCCTGCTGGATGGCTCCTCCAGGCTGTCCGAGGCTGAGTT
TGAAGTGCTGAAGGCCTTTGTGGTGGACATGATGGAGCGGCTGCGCATCTCCCAGAAGTGGGTCCGCGTG
GCCGTGGTGGAGTACCACGACGGCTCCCACGCCTACATCGGGCTCAAGGACCGGAAGCGACCGTCAGAGC
TGCGGCGCATTGCCAGCCAGGTGAAGTATGCGGGCAGCCAGGTGGCCTCCACCAGCGAGGTCTTGAAATA
CACACTGTTCCAAATCTTCAGCAAGATCGACCGCCCTGAAGCCTCCCGCATCGCCCTGCTCCTGATGGCC
AGCCAGGAGCCCCAACGGATGTCCCGGAACTTTGTCCGCTACGTCCAGGGCCTGAAGAAGAAGAAGGTCA
TTGTGATCCCGGTGGGCATTGGGCCCCATGCCAACCTCAAGCAGATCCGCCTCATCGAGAAGCAGGCCCC
TGAGAACAAGGCCTTCGTGCTGAGCAGTGTGGATGAGCTGGAGCAGCAAAGGGACGAGATCGTTAGCTAC
CTCTGTGACCTTGCCCCTGAAGCCCCTCCTCCTACTCTGCCCCCCCACATGGCACAAGTCACTGTGGGCC
CGGGGCTCTTGGGGGTTTCGACCCTGGGGCCCAAGAGGAACTCCATGGTTCTGGATGTGGCGTTCGTCCT
GGAAGGATCGGACAAAATTGGTGAAGCCGACTTCAACAGGAGCAAGGAGTTCATGGAGGAGGTGATTCAG
CGGATGGATGTGGGCCAGGACAGCATCCACGTCACGGTGCTGCAGTACTCCTACATGGTGACCGTGGAGT
ACCCCTTCAGCGAGGCACAGTCCAAAGGGGACATCCTGCAGCGGGTGCGAGAGATCCGCTACCAGGGCGG
CAACAGGACCAACACTGGGCTGGCCCTGCGGTACCTCTCTGACCACAGCTTCTTGGTCAGCCAGGGTGAC
CGGGAGCAGGCGCCCAACCTGGTCTACATGGTCACCGGAAATCCTGCCTCTGATGAGATCAAGAGGCTGC
CTGGAGACATCCAGGTGGTGCCCATTGGAGTGGGCCCTAATGCCAACGTGCAGGAGCTGGAGAGGATTGG
CTGGCCCAATGCCCCTATCCTCATCCAGGACTTTGAGACGCTCCCCCGAGAGGCTCCTGACCTGGTGCTG
CAGAGGTGCTGCTCCGGAGAGGGGCTGCAGATCCCCACCCTCTCCCCTGCACCTGACTGCAGCCAGCCCC
TGGACGTGATCCTTCTCCTGGATGGCTCCTCCAGTTTCCCAGCTTCTTATTTTGATGAAATGAAGAGTTT
CGCCAAGGCTTTCATTTCAAAAGCCAATATAGGGCCTCGTCTCACTCAGGTGTCAGTGCTGCAGTATGGA
AGCATCACCACCATTGACGTGCCATGGAACGTGGTCCCGGAGAAAGCCCATTTGCTGAGCCTTGTGGACG
TCATGCAGCGGGAGGGAGGCCCCAGCCAAATCGGGGATGCCTTGGGCTTTGCTGTGCGATACTTGACTTC
AGAAATGCATGGTGCCAGGCCGGGAGCCTCAAAGGCGGTGGTCATCCTGGTCACGGACGTCTCTGTGGAT
TCAGTGGATGCAGCAGCTGATGCCGCCAGGTCCAACAGAGTGACAGTGTTCCCTATTGGAATTGGAGATC
GCTACGATGCAGCCCAGCTACGGATCTTGGCAGGCCCAGCAGGCGACTCCAACGTGGTGAAGCTCCAGCG
AATCGAAGACCTCCCTACCATGGTCACCTTGGGCAATTCCTTCCTCCACAAACTGTGCTCTGGATTTGTT
AGGATTTGCATGGATGAGGATGGGAATGAGAAGAGGCCCGGGGACGTCTGGACCTTGCCAGACCAGTGCC
ACACCGTGACTTGCCAGCCAGATGGCCAGACCTTGCTGAAGAGTCATCGGGTCAACTGTGACCGGGGGCT
GAGGCCTTCGTGCCCTAACAGCCAGTCCCCTGTTAAAGTGGAAGAGACCTGTGGCTGCCGCTGGACCTGC
CCCTGCGTGTGCACAGGCAGCTCCACTCGGCACATCGTGACCTTTGATGGGCAGAATTTCAAGCTGACTG
GCAGCTGTTCTTATGTCCTATTTCAAAACAAGGAGCAGGACCTGGAGGTGATTCTCCATAATGGTGCCTG
CAGCCCTGGAGCAAGGCAGGGCTGCATGAAATCCATCGAGGTGAAGCACAGTGCCCTCTCCGTCGAGCTG
CACAGTGACATGGAGGTGACGGTGAATGGGAGACTGGTCTCTGTTCCTTACGTGGGTGGGAACATGGAAG
TCAACGTTTATGGTGCCATCATGCATGAGGTCAGATTCAATCACCTTGGTCACATCTTCACATTCACTCC
ACAAAACAATGAGTTCCAACTGCAGCTCAGCCCCAAGACTTTTGCTTCAAAGACGTATGGTCTGTGTGGG
ATCTGTGATGAGAACGGAGCCAATGACTTCATGCTGAGGGATGGCACAGTCACCACAGACTGGAAAACAC
TTGTTCAGGAATGGACTGTGCAGCGGCCAGGGCAGACGTGCCAGCCCATCCTGGAGGAGCAGTGTCTTGT
CCCCGACAGCTCCCACTGCCAGGTCCTCCTCTTACCACTGTTTGCTGAATGCCACAAGGTCCTGGCTCCA
GCCACATTCTATGCCATCTGCCAGCAGGACAGTTGCCACCAGGAGCAAGTGTGTGAGGTGATCGCCTCTT
ATGCCCACCTCTGTCGGACCAACGGGGTCTGCGTTGACTGGAGGACACCTGATTTCTGTGCTATGTCATG
CCCACCATCTCTGGTCTACAACCACTGTGAGCATGGCTGTCCCCGGCACTGTGATGGCAACGTGAGCTCC
TGTGGGGACCATCCCTCCGAAGGCTGTTTCTGCCCTCCAGATAAAGTCATGTTGGAAGGCAGCTGTGTCC
CTGAAGAGGCCTGCACTCAGTGCATTGGTGAGGATGGAGTCCAGCACCAGTTCCTGGAAGCCTGGGTCCC
GGACCACCAGCCCTGTCAGATCTGCACATGCCTCAGCGGGCGGAAGGTCAACTGCACAACGCAGCCCTGC
CCCACGGCCAAAGCTCCCACGTGTGGCCTGTGTGAAGTAGCCCGCCTCCGCCAGAATGCAGACCAGTGCT
GCCCCGAGTATGAGTGTGTGTGTGACCCAGTGAGCTGTGACCTGCCCCCAGTGCCTCACTGTGAACGTGG
CCTCCAGCCCACACTGACCAACCCTGGCGAGTGCAGACCCAACTTCACCTGCGCCTGCAGGAAGGAGGAG
TGCAAAAGAGTGTCCCCACCCTCCTGCCCCCCGCACCGTTTGCCCACCCTTCGGAAGACCCAGTGCTGTG
ATGAGTATGAGTGTGCCTGCAACTGTGTCAACTCCACAGTGAGCTGTCCCCTTGGGTACTTGGCCTCAAC
CGCCACCAATGACTGTGGCTGTACCACAACCACCTGCCTTCCCGACAAGGTGTGTGTCCACCGAAGCACC
ATCTACCCTGTGGGCCAGTTCTGGGAGGAGGGCTGCGATGTGTGCACCTGCACCGACATGGAGGATGCCG
TGATGGGCCTCCGCGTGGCCCAGTGCTCCCAGAAGCCCTGTGAGGACAGCTGTCGGTCGGGCTTCACTTA
CGTTCTGCATGAAGGCGAGTGCTGTGGAAGGTGCCTGCCATCTGCCTGTGAGGTGGTGACTGGCTCACCG
CGGGGGGACTCCCAGTCTTCCTGGAAGAGTGTCGGCTCCCAGTGGGCCTCCCCGGAGAACCCCTGCCTCA
TCAATGAGTGTGTCCGAGTGAAGGAGGAGGTCTTTATACAACAAAGGAACGTCTCCTGCCCCCAGCTGGA
GGTCCCTGTCTGCCCCTCGGGCTTTCAGCTGAGCTGTAAGACCTCAGCGTGCTGCCCAAGCTGTCGCTGT
GAGCGCATGGAGGCCTGCATGCTCAATGGCACTGTCATTGGGCCCGGGAAGACTGTGATGATCGATGTGT
GCACGACCTGCCGCTGCATGGTGCAGGTGGGGGTCATCTCTGGATTCAAGCTGGAGTGCAGGAAGACCAC
CTGCAACCCCTGCCCCCTGGGTTACAAGGAAGAAAATAACACAGGTGAATGTTGTGGGAGATGTTTGCCT
ACGGCTTGCACCATTCAGCTAAGAGGAGGACAGATCATGACACTGAAGCGTGATGAGACGCTCCAGGATG
GCTGTGATACTCACTTCTGCAAGGTCAATGAGAGAGGAGAGTACTTCTGGGAGAAGAGGGTCACAGGCTG
CCCACCCTTTGATGAACACAAGTGTCTGGCTGAGGGAGGTAAAATTATGAAAATTCCAGGCACCTGCTGT
GACACATGTGAGGAGCCTGAGTGCAACGACATCACTGCCAGGCTGCAGTATGTCAAGGTGGGAAGCTGTA
AGTCTGAAGTAGAGGTGGATATTCACTACTGCCAGGGCAAATGTGCCAGCAAAGCCATGTACTCCATTGA
CATCAACGATGTGCAGGACCAGTGCTCCTGCTGCTCTCCGACACGGACGGAGCCCATGCAGGTGGCCCTG
CACTGCACCAATGGCTCTGTTGTGTACCATGAGGTTCTCAATGCCATGGAGTGCAAATGCTCCCCCAGGA
AGTGCAGCAAGGATATCGCTAGCGAACAGAAGCTAATAAGTGAAGAGGACCTAATCTGAGAATTCAAACC
CGCTGATCAGCCTCGACTGTGCCTTCTAGTTGCCAGCCATCTGTTGTTTGCCCCTCCCCCGTGCCTTCCT
TGACCCTGGAAGGTGCCACTCCCACTGTCCTTTCCTAATAAAATGAGGAAATTGCATCGCATTGTCTGAG
TAGGTGTCATTCTATTCTGGGGGGTGGGGTGGGGCAGGACAGCAAGGGGGAGGATTGGGAAGACAATAGC
AGGCATGCTGGGGATGCGGTGGGCTCTATGGCTTCTGAGGCGGAAAGAACCAGCTGGGGCTCTAGGGGGT
ATCCCC
[124 nt withheld, positions 9597-9720]
C
[91 nt withheld, positions 9722-9812]
A
[49 nt withheld, positions 9814-9862]
CCTTTGACGTTGGAGTCCACGTTCTTT
[37 nt withheld, positions 9890-9926]
ACCCTATCTCGGTCTATTCTTTTGATTTATAAGGGATTTTGCCGATTTCGGCCTATTGGTTAAAAAATGA
GCTGATTTAACAAAAATTTAACGCGAATTAATTCTGTGGAATGTGTGTCAGTTAGGGTGTGGAAAGTCCC
CAGGCTCCCCAGCAGGCAGAAGTATGCAAAGCATGCATCTCAATTAGTCAGCAACCAGGTGTGGAAAGTC
CCCAGGCTCCCCAGCAGGCAGAAGTATGCAAAGCATGCATCTCAATTAGTCAGCAACCATAGTCCCGCCC
CTAACTCCGCCCATCCCGCCCCTAACTCCGCCCAGTTCCGCCCATTCTCCGCCCCATGGCTGACTAATTT
TTTTTATTTATGCAGAGGCCGAGGCCGCCTCTGCCTCTGAGCTATTCCAGAAGTAGTGAGGAGGCTTTTT
TGGAGGCCTAGGCTTTTGCAAAAAGCTCCCGGGAGCTTGTATATCCATTTTCGGATCTGATCAAGAGACA
GGATGAGGATCGTTTCGCATGATTGAACAAGATGGATTGCACGCAGGTTCTCCGGCCGCTTGGGTGGAGA
GGCTATTCGGCTATGACTGGGCACAACAGACAATCGGCTGCTCTGATGCCGCCGTGTTCCGGCTGTCAGC
GCAGGGGCGCCCGGTTCTTTTTGTCAAGACCGACCTGTCCGGTGCCCTGAATGAACTGCAGGACGAGGCA
GCGCGGCTATCGTGGCTGGCCACGACGGGCGTTCCTTGCGCAGCTGTGCTCGACGTTGTCACTGAAGCGG
GAAGGGACTGGCTGCTATTGGGCGAAGTGCCGGGGCAGGATCTCCTGTCATCTCACCTTGCTCCTGCCGA
GAAAGTATCCATCATGGCTGATGCAATGCGGCGGCTGCATACGCTTGATCCGGCTACCTGCCCATTCGAC
CACCAAGCGAAACATCGCATCGAGCGAGCACGTACTCGGATGGAAGCCGGTCTTGTCGATCAGGATGATC
TGGACGAAGAGCATCAGGGGCTCGCGCCAGCCGAACTGTTCGCCAGGCTCAAGGCGCGCATGCCCGACGG
CGAGGATCTCGTCGTGACCCATGGCGATGCCTGCTTGCCGAATATCATGGTGGAAAATGGCCGCTTTTCT
GGATTCATCGACTGTGGCCGGCTGGGTGTGGCGGACCGCTATCAGGACATAGCGTTGGCTACCCGTGATA
TTGCTGAAGAGCTTGGCGGCGAATGGGCTGACCGCTTCCTCGTGCTTTACGGTATCGCCGCTCCCGATTC
GCAGCGCATCGCCTTCTATCGCCTTCTTGACGAGTTCTTCTGAGCGGGACTCTGGGGTTCGCGAAATGAC
CGACCAAGCGACGCCCAACCTGCCATCACGAGATTTCGATTCCACCGCCGCCTTCTATGAAAGGTTGGGC
TTCGGAATCGTTTTCCGGGACGCCGGCTGGATGATCCTCCAGCGCGGGGATCTCATGCTGGAGTTCTTCG
CCCACCCCAACTTGTTTATTGCAGCTTATAATGGTTACAAATAAAGCAATAGCATCACAAATTTCACAAA
TAAAGCATTTTTTTCACTGCATTCTAGTTGTGGTTTGTCCAAACTCATCAATGTATCTTATCATGTCTGT
ATACCGTCGACCTCTAGCTAGAGCTTGGCGTAATCATGGTCATAGCTGTTTCCTGTGTGAAATTGTTATC
CGCTCACAATTCCACACAACATACGAGCCGGAAGCATAAAGTGTAAAGCCTGGGGTGCCTAATGAGTGAG
CTAACTCACATTAATTGCGTTGCGCTCACTGCCCGCTTTCCAGTCGGGAAACCTGTCGTGCCAGCTGCAT
TAATGAATCGGCCAACGCGCGGGGAGAGGCGGTTTGCGTATTGGGCGCTCTTCCGCTTCCTCGCTCACTG
ACTCGCTGCGCTCGGTCGTTCGGCTGCGGCGAGCGGTATCAGCTCACTCAAAGGCGGTAATACGGTTATC
CACAGAATCAGGGGATAACGCAGGAAAGAACATGTGAGCAAAAGGCCAGCAAAAGGCCAGGAACCGTAAA
AAGGCCGCGTTGCTGGCGTTTTTCCATAGGCTCCGCCCCCCTGACGAGCATCACAAAAATCGACGCTCAA
GTCAGAGGTGGCGAAACCCGACAGGACTATAAAGATACCAGGCGTTTCCCCCTGGAAGCTCCCTCGTGCG
CTCTCCTGTTCCGACCCTGCCGCTTACCGGATACCTGTCCGCCTTTCTCCCTTCGGGAAGCGTGGCGCTT
TCTCATAGCTCACGCTGTAGGTATCTCAGTTCGGTGTAGGTCGTTCGCTCCAAGCTGGGCTGTGTGCACG
AACCCCCCGTTCAGCCCGACCGCTGCGCCTTATCCGGTAACTATCGTCTTGAGTCCAACCCGGTAAGACA
CGACTTATCGCCACTGGCAGCAGCCACTGGTAACAGGATTAGCAGAGCGAGGTATGTAGGCGGTGCTACA
GAGTTCTTGAAGTGGTGGCCTAACTACGGCTACACTAGAAGAACAGTATTTGGTATCTGCGCTCTGCTGA
AGCCAGTTACCTTCGGAAAAAGAGTTGGTAGCTCTTGATCCGGCAAACAAACCACCGCTGGTAGCGGTGG
TTTTTTTGTTTGCAAGCAGCAGATTACGCGCAGAAAAAAAGGATCTCAAGAAGATCCTTTGATCTTTTCT
ACGGGGTCTGACGCTCAGTGGAACGAAAACTCACGTTAAGGGATTTTGGTCATGAGATTATCAAAAAGGA
TCTTCACCTAGATCCTTTTAAATTAAAAATGAAGTTTTAAATCAATCTAAAGTATATATGAGTAAACTTG
GTCTGACAGTTACCAATGCTTAATCAGTGAGGCACCTATCTCAGCGATCTGTCTATTTCGTTCATCCATA
GTTGCCTGACTCCCCGTCGTGTAGATAACTACGATACGGGAGGGCTTACCATCTGGCCCCAGTGCTGCAA
TGATACCGCGAGACCCACGCTCACCGGCTCCAGATTTATCAGCAATAAACCAGCCAGCCGGAAGGGCCGA
GCGCAGAAGTGGTCCTGCAACTTTATCCGCCTCCATCCAGTCTATTAATTGTTGCCGGGAAGCTAGAGTA
AGTAGTTCGCCAGTTAATAGTTTGCGCAACGTTGTTGCCATTGCTACAGGCATCGTGGTGTCACGCTCGT
CGTTTGGTATGGCTTCATTCAGCTCCGGTTCCCAACGATCAAGGCGAGTTACATGATCCCCCATGTTGTG
CAAAAAAGCGGTTAGCTCCTTCGGTCCTCCGATCGTTGTCAGAAGTAAGTTGGCCGCAGTGTTATCACTC
ATGGTTATGGCAGCACTGCATAATTCTCTTACTGTCATGCCATCCGTAAGATGCTTTTCTGTGACTGGTG
AGTACTCAACCAAGTCATTCTGAGAATAGTGTATGCGGCGACCGAGTTGCTCTTGCCCGGCGTCAATACG
GGATAATACCGCGCCACATAGCAGAACTTTAAAAGTGCTCATCATTGGAAAACGTTCTTCGGGGCGAAAA
CTCTCAAGGATCTTACCGCTGTTGAGATCCAGTTCGATGTAACCCACTCGTGCACCCAACTGATCTTCAG
CATCTTTTACTTTCACCAGCGTTTCTGGGTGAGCAAAAACAGGAAGGCAAAATGCCGCAAAAAAGGGAAT
AAGGGCGACACGGAAATGTTGAATACTCATACTCTTCCTTTTTCAATATTATTGAAGCATTTATCAGGGT
TATTGTCTCATGAGCGGATACATATTTGAATGTATTTAGAAAAATAAACAAATAGGGGTTCCGCGCACAT
TTCCCCGAAAAGTGCCACCTGACGTCGACGGATCGGGAGATCTCCCGATCCCCTATGGTGCACTCTCAGT
ACAATCTGCTCTGATGCCGCATAGTTAAGCCAGTATCTGCTCCCTGCTTGTGTGTTGGAGGTCGCTGAGT
AGTGCGCGAGCAAAATTTAAGCTACAACAAGGCAAGGCTTGACCGAC
